Addgene plasmid #170339: Epac-S-H81
Purpose: GFPDel(UST)_EPACdDEPCD_mRFP biosensor to measure realtime changes in FRET reflecting fluctuations in cAMP levels in living cells.
Depositing lab: Kees Jalink. Depositing organization: Netherlands Cancer Institute. Publication: A comparison of donor-acceptor pairs for genetically encoded FRET sensors: application to the Epac cAMP sensor as an example. van der Krogt GN, Ogink J, Ponsioen B, Jalink K. PLoS ONE. 2008 . 3(4):e1916. 10.1371/journal.pone.0001916 PubMed 18382687.
Backbone
  Vector backbone: pcDNA3
  Backbone size w/o insert (bp): 5500
  Vector type: Mammalian Expression
  Selectable markers: Neomycin (select with G418)
Growth in bacteria
  Bacterial resistance: Ampicillin, 100 μg/mL
  Growth temperature: 37°C
  Growth strain: DH5alpha
  Copy number: High Copy
Gene/Insert
  Gene/Insert name: GFPDel(UST)_EPACdDEPCD_mRFP
  Species: H. sapiens (human)
  Mutation: Deletion of DEP domain, Catalytically dead T781A & F782A
  Entrez Gene: RAPGEF3 (a.k.a. CAMP-GEFI, EPAC, EPAC1, HSU79275, bcm910)
  Promoter: CMV
  Cloning method: Restriction Enzyme; 5′ cloning site Unknown (unknown if destroyed)
Terms and licenses: Academic/Nonprofit Terms; Industry Terms: Not Available to Industry
How to cite: Epac-S-H81 was a gift from Kees Jalink (Addgene plasmid # 170339 ; http://n2t.net/addgene:170339 ; RRID:Addgene_170339)
