[The description below was written by a language model from this plasmid's Addgene catalogue record and pLannotate feature annotations shown in this document.]
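Description:
Epac-S-H81 is a mammalian expression plasmid built on the pcDNA3 backbone that encodes a single-chain FRET biosensor for cyclic AMP. The sequenced construct is about 9 kb. It replicates in E. coli from a high-copy ColE1/pUC-type origin under ampicillin selection (AmpR), and it also carries an f1 origin. For mammalian cells, an SV40 early promoter drives a neomycin resistance gene followed by an SV40 polyadenylation signal, so stable lines can be selected with G418.

The sensor is expressed from the CMV immediate-early enhancer and promoter and terminated by the bovine growth hormone poly(A) signal. T7 and SP6 phage promoters flank the insert, as is usual for pcDNA3. The open reading frame is a three-part fusion. A GFP variant, annotated as GFP (S65T) and named in the record as a "GFPDel" form, acts as the donor. It is followed by a fragment of human EPAC1 (RAPGEF3), and then by mRFP1 as the acceptor. The EPAC1 portion lacks the DEP domain and carries the T781A and F782A substitutions, which abolish its catalytic activity, so the protein serves as a cAMP-binding reporter rather than an active Rap exchange factor. Binding of cAMP changes the conformation of the EPAC module, which alters energy transfer between the two fluorescent proteins. Real-time FRET measurements in living cells therefore report fluctuations in cAMP levels. The associated publication compared donor–acceptor pairs for genetically encoded FRET sensors using the Epac cAMP sensor as the example, and this construct represents a green/red pairing. A few short annotated fragments (HIV-1 LTR, ble, lacI) are probably partial sequence matches in the backbone rather than functional elements.
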