Features (pLannotate 1.2.2; 23 found; start..end, strand, type, name):
     44..757     +  CDS            GFP (S65T): GFP (S65T) is a basic (constitutively fluorescent) green fluorescent protein published in 1995, derived from Aequorea victoria.
    728..2929    +  CDS            RAPGEF3 (fragment): RPGF3_HUMAN - Also known as CGEF1, EPAC, EPAC1. Experimental evidence at protein level: Swiss-Prot protein existence level 1. Guanine nucleotide exchange factor (GEF) for RAP1A and RAP2A small GTPases that is activated by binding cAMP. Through simultaneous binding of PDE3B to RAPGEF3 and PIK3R6 is assembled in a signaling complex in which it activates the PI3K gamma complex and which is involved in angiogenesis. Plays a role in the modulation of the cAMP- induced dynamic control of endothelial barrier function through a pathway that is independent on Rho-mediated signaling. Required for the ac
   2942..3616    +  CDS            mRFP1: mRFP1 is a basic (constitutively fluorescent) red fluorescent protein published in 2002, derived from Discosoma sp.. It is reported to be a somewhat slowly-maturing monomer with low acid sensitivity.
   3668..3686    -  promoter       SP6 promoter: promoter for bacteriophage SP6 RNA polymerase
   3712..3936    +  polyA_signal   bGH poly(A) signal: bovine growth hormone polyadenylation signal
   3940..3961    +  promoter       SV40 promoter (fragment): SV40 enhancer and early promoter
   3982..4410    +  rep_origin     f1 ori (sequence partly withheld): f1 bacteriophage origin of replication; arrow indicates direction of (+) strand synthesis
   4424..4753    +  promoter       SV40 promoter: SV40 enhancer and early promoter
   4820..5611    +  CDS            neo: KKA2_KLEPN - Also known as kan, nptII. Experimental evidence at protein level: Swiss-Prot protein existence level 1. Resistance to kanamycin, neomycin, paromomycin, ribostamycin, butirosin and gentamicin B. From Klebsiella pneumoniae.
   5635..5793    +  CDS            ble (fragment): BLE_KLEPN - Experimental evidence at protein level: Swiss-Prot protein existence level 1. Binding protein with a strong affinity to the bleomycin family of antibiotics. Binds to CL990; an antimitotic-antibiotic compound. From Klebsiella pneumoniae.
   5788..5909    +  polyA_signal   SV40 poly(A) signal: SV40 polyadenylation signal
   5982..5998    -  protein_bind   lac operator: The lac repressor binds to the lac operator to inhibit transcription in E. coli. This inhibition can be relieved by adding lactose or isopropyl-β-D-thiogalactopyranoside (IPTG). lac repressor encoded by lacI
   6006..6036    -  promoter       lac promoter: promoter for the E. coli lac operon
   6051..6072    -  protein_bind   CAP binding site: CAP binding activates transcription in the presence of cAMP. E. coli catabolite activator protein
   6085..6177    -  CDS            lacI (fragment): lac repressor; lacI; The lac repressor binds to the lac operator to inhibit transcription in E. coli. This inhibition can be relieved by adding lactose or isopropyl-β-D-thiogalactopyranoside (IPTG).
   6360..6948    -  rep_origin     ori: high-copy-number ColE1/pMB1/pBR322/pUC origin of replication
   7119..7979    -  CDS            AmpR: β-lactamase; bla; confers resistance to ampicillin, carbenicillin, and related antibiotics
   7980..8084    -  promoter       AmpR promoter: bla
   8143..8195    -  misc_feature   bom (fragment): basis of mobility region from pBR322
   8350..8729    +  enhancer       CMV enhancer: human cytomegalovirus immediate early enhancer
   8730..8933    +  promoter       CMV promoter: human cytomegalovirus (CMV) immediate early promoter
   8929..8962    +  LTR            5' LTR (truncated) (fragment): truncated 5' long terminal repeat (LTR) from HIV-1
   8978..3       +  promoter       T7 promoter (across the origin): promoter for bacteriophage T7 RNA polymerase
>Addgene plasmid #170339 | Epac-S-H81 | addgene full sequence | sequence record 344640 | Addgene NGS Result
AGGGAGACCCAAGCTTGCCGCCACCATGGCGGCCGCAATGGTGAGCAAGGGCGAGGAGCTGTTCACCGGG
GTGGTGCCCATCCTGGTCGAGCTGGACGGCGACGTAAACGGCCACAAGTTCAGCGTGTCCGGCGAGGGCG
AGGGCGATGCCACCTACGGCAAGCTGACCCTGAAGTTCATCTGCACCACCGGCAAGCTGCCCGTGCCCTG
GCCCACCCTCGTGACCACCCTGACCTACGGCGTGCAGTGCTTCAGCCGCTACCCCGACCACATGAAGCAG
CACGACTTCTTCAAGTCCGCCATGCCCGAAGGCTACGTCCAGGAGCGCACCATCTTCTTCAAGGACGACG
GCAACTACAAGACCCGCGCCGAGGTGAAGTTCGAGGGCGACACCCTGGTGAACCGCATCGAGCTGAAGGG
CATCGACTTCAAGGAGGACGGCAACATCCTGGGGCACAAGCTGGAGTACAACTACAACAGCCACAACGTC
TATATCATGGCCGACAAGCAGAAGAACGGCATCAAGGTGAACTTCAAGATCCGCCACAACATCGAGGACG
GCAGCGTGCAGCTCGCCGACCACTACCAGCAGAACACCCCCATCGGCGACGGCCCCGTGCTGCTGCCCGA
CAACCACTACCTGAGCACCCAGTCCAAGCTGAGCAAAGACCCCAACGAGAAGCGCGATCACATGGTCCTG
CTGGAGTTCGTGACCGCCGCCCGATATCAGCCCGTGGGAACTCATGAGATGGAGGAGGAGTTGGCCGAAG
CTGTGGCCCTGCTCTCCCAGCGGGGGCCTGACGCCCTGCTCACTGTGGCACTTCGAAAGCCCCCAGGTCA
GCGCACGGATGAAGAGCTGGACCTCATCTTTGAGGAGCTGCTGCACATCAAGGCTGTGGCCCACCTCTCC
AACTCGGTGAAGCGAGAATTAGCGGCTGTTCTGCTCTTTGAACCACACAGCAAGGCAGGGACCGTGTTGT
TCAGCCAGGGGGACAAGGGCACTTCGTGGTACATTATCTGGAAGGGATCTGTCAACGTGGTGACCCATGG
CAAGGGGCTGGTGACCACCCTGCATGAGGGAGATGATTTTGGACAGCTGGCTCTGGTGAATGATGCACCC
CGGGCAGCCACCATCATCCTGCGAGAAGACAACTGTCATTTCCTGCGTGTGGACAAGCAGGACTTCAACC
GTATCATCAAGGATGTGGAGGCAAAGACCATGCGGCTGGAAGAACATGGCAAAGTGGTGCTGGTGCTGGA
GAGAGCCTCTCAGGGCGCCGGCCCTTCCCGACCCCCAACCCCAGGCAGGAACCGGTATACAGTGATGTCT
GGCACCCCAGAGAAGATCCTAGAGCTTCTGTTGGAGGCCATGGGACCAGATTCCAGTGCTCATGACCCAA
CAGAGACATTCCTCAGCGACTTCCTCCTGACCCACAGGGTCTTCATGCCCAGCGCCCAACTCTGCGCTGC
CCTTCTGCACCACTTCCATGTGGAGCCTGCGGGTGGCAGCGAGCAGGAGCGCAGCACCTACGTCTGCAAC
AAGAGGCAGCAGATCTTGCGGCTGGTCAGCCAGTGGGTGGCCCTGTATGGCTCCATGCTCCACACTGACC
CTGTGGCCACCAGCTTCCTCCAGAAACTCTCAGACCTGGTGGGCAGGGACACCCGACTCAGCAACCTGCT
GAGGGAGCAGTGGCCAGAGAGGCGGCGATGCCACAGGTTGGAGAATGGCTGTGGGAATGCATCTCCTCAG
ATGAAGGCCCGGAACTTGCCTGTTTGGCTCCCCAACCAGGACGAGCCCCTTCCTGGCAGCAGCTGTGCCA
TCCAAGTTGGGGATAAAGTCCCCTATGACATCTGCCGGCCAGACCACTCAGTGTTGACCCTGCAGCTGCC
TGTGACAGCCTCCGTGAGAGAGGTGATGGCAGCGTTGGCCCAGGAGGATGGCTGGACCAAGGGGCAGGTG
CTGGTGAAGGTCAATTCTGCAGGTGATGCCATTGGCCTGCAGCCAGATGCCCGTGGTGTGGCCACATCTC
TGGGGCTCAATGAGCGTCTCTTTGTTGTCAACCCACAGGAAGCGCATGAGCTGATCCCACACCCTGACCA
GCTGGGGCCCACTGTGGGCTCTGCTGAGGGGCTGGACCTGGTGAGTGCCAAGGACCTGGCAGGCCAGCTG
ACGGACCACGACTGGAGCCTCTTCAACAGTATCCACCAGGTGGAGCTGATCCACTATGTGCTGGGCCCCC
AGCATCTGCGGGATGTCACCACCGCCAACCTGGAGCGCTTCATGCGCCGCTTCAATGAGCTGCAGTACTG
GGTGGCCACCGAGCTGTGTCTCTGCCCCGTGCCCGGCCCCCGGGCCCAGCTGCTCAGGAAGTTCATTAAG
CTGGCGGCCCACCTCAAGGAGCAGAAGAATCTCAATTCCTTCTTTGCCGTCATGTTTGGCCTCAGCAACT
CGGCCATCAGCCGCCTAGCCCACACCTGGGAGCGGCTGCCCCACAAAGTCCGGAAGCTGTACTCCGCCCT
CGAGAGGCTGCTGGATCCCTCATGGAACCACCGGGTATACCGACTGGCCCTCGCCAAGCTCTCCCCTCCT
GTCATCCCCTTCATGCCCCTTCTTCTCAAAGACATGGCCGCCATTCATGAGGGAAACCACACACTAGTGG
AGAATCTCATCAACTTTGAGAAGATGAGAATGATGGCCAGAGCCGCGCGGATGCTGCACCACTGCCGAAG
CCACAACCCTGTGCCTCTCTCACCACTCAGAAGCCGAGTTTCCCACCTCCACGAGGACAGCCAGGTGGCG
AGGATTTCCACATGCTCGGAGCAGTCCCTGAGCACCCGGAGTCCAGCCAGCACCTGGGCTTATGTCCAGC
AGCTGAAGGTCATTGACAACCAGCGGGAACTCTCCCGCCTCTCCCGAGAGCTGGAGCCAGCTAGCGAGCT
CATGGCCTCCTCCGAGGACGTCATCAAGGAGTTCATGCGCTTCAAGGTGCGCATGGAGGGCTCCGTGAAC
GGCCACGAGTTCGAGATCGAGGGCGAGGGCGAGGGCCGCCCCTACGAGGGCACCCAGACCGCCAAGCTGA
AGGTGACCAAGGGCGGCCCCCTGCCCTTCGCCTGGGACATCCTGTCCCCTCAGTTCCAGTACGGCTCCAA
GGCCTACGTGAAGCACCCCGCCGACATCCCCGACTACTTGAAGCTGTCCTTCCCCGAGGGCTTCAAGTGG
GAGCGCGTGATGAACTTCGAGGACGGCGGCGTGGTGACCGTGACCCAGGACTCCTCCCTGCAGGACGGCG
AGTTCATCTACAAGGTGAAGCTGCGCGGCACCAACTTCCCCTCCGACGGCCCCGTAATGCAGAAGAAGAC
CATGGGCTGGGAGGCCTCCACCGAGCGGATGTACCCCGAGGACGGCGCCCTGAAGGGCGAGATCAAGATG
AGGCTGAAGCTGAAGGACGGCGGCCACTACGACGCCGAGGTCAAGACCACCTACATGGCCAAGAAGCCCG
TGCAGCTGCCCGGCGCCTACAAGACCGACATCAAGCTGGACATCACCTCCCACAACGAGGACTACACCAT
CGTGGAACAGTACGAGCGCGCCGAGGGCCGCCACTCCACCGGCGCCCCGAATTCCCTCGAGGTTAACGCG
GCGCGCCTCTAATCTAGAGGGCCCTATTCTATAGTGTCACCTAAATGCTAGAGCTCGCTGATCAGCCTCG
ACTGTGCCTTCTAGTTGCCAGCCATCTGTTGTTTGCCCCTCCCCCGTGCCTTCCTTGACCCTGGAAGGTG
CCACTCCCACTGTCCTTTCCTAATAAAATGAGGAAATTGCATCGCATTGTCTGAGTAGGTGTCATTCTAT
TCTGGGGGGTGGGGTGGGGCAGGACAGCAAGGGGGAGGATTGGGAAGACAATAGCAGGCATGCTGGGGAT
GCGGTGGGCTCTATGGCTTCTGAGGCGGAAAGAACCAGCTGGGGCTCTAGGGGGTATCCCC
[124 nt withheld, positions 3982-4105]
C
[91 nt withheld, positions 4107-4197]
A
[49 nt withheld, positions 4199-4247]
CCTTTGACGTTGGAGTCCACGTTCTTT
[37 nt withheld, positions 4275-4311]
ACCCTATCTCGGTCTATTCTTTTGATTTATAAGGGATTTTGCCGATTTCGGCCTATTGGTTAAAAAATGA
GCTGATTTAACAAAAATTTAACGCGAATTAATTCTGTGGAATGTGTGTCAGTTAGGGTGTGGAAAGTCCC
CAGGCTCCCCAGCAGGCAGAAGTATGCAAAGCATGCATCTCAATTAGTCAGCAACCAGGTGTGGAAAGTC
CCCAGGCTCCCCAGCAGGCAGAAGTATGCAAAGCATGCATCTCAATTAGTCAGCAACCATAGTCCCGCCC
CTAACTCCGCCCATCCCGCCCCTAACTCCGCCCAGTTCCGCCCATTCTCCGCCCCATGGCTGACTAATTT
TTTTTATTTATGCAGAGGCCGAGGCCGCCTCTGCCTCTGAGCTATTCCAGAAGTAGTGAGGAGGCTTTTT
TGGAGGCCTAGGCTTTTGCAAAAAGCTCCCGGGAGCTTGTATATCCATTTTCGGATCTGATCAAGAGACA
GGATGAGGATCGTTTCGCATGATTGAACAAGATGGATTGCACGCAGGTTCTCCGGCCGCTTGGGTGGAGA
GGCTATTCGGCTATGACTGGGCACAACAGACAATCGGCTGCTCTGATGCCGCCGTGTTCCGGCTGTCAGC
GCAGGGGCGCCCGGTTCTTTTTGTCAAGACCGACCTGTCCGGTGCCCTGAATGAACTGCAGGACGAGGCA
GCGCGGCTATCGTGGCTGGCCACGACGGGCGTTCCTTGCGCAGCTGTGCTCGACGTTGTCACTGAAGCGG
GAAGGGACTGGCTGCTATTGGGCGAAGTGCCGGGGCAGGATCTCCTGTCATCTCACCTTGCTCCTGCCGA
GAAAGTATCCATCATGGCTGATGCAATGCGGCGGCTGCATACGCTTGATCCGGCTACCTGCCCATTCGAC
CACCAAGCGAAACATCGCATCGAGCGAGCACGTACTCGGATGGAAGCCGGTCTTGTCGATCAGGATGATC
TGGACGAAGAGCATCAGGGGCTCGCGCCAGCCGAACTGTTCGCCAGGCTCAAGGCGCGCATGCCCGACGG
CGAGGATCTCGTCGTGACCCATGGCGATGCCTGCTTGCCGAATATCATGGTGGAAAATGGCCGCTTTTCT
GGATTCATCGACTGTGGCCGGCTGGGTGTGGCGGACCGCTATCAGGACATAGCGTTGGCTACCCGTGATA
TTGCTGAAGAGCTTGGCGGCGAATGGGCTGACCGCTTCCTCGTGCTTTACGGTATCGCCGCTCCCGATTC
GCAGCGCATCGCCTTCTATCGCCTTCTTGACGAGTTCTTCTGAGCGGGACTCTGGGGTTCGAAATGACCG
ACCAAGCGACGCCCAACCTGCCATCACGAGATTTCGATTCCACCGCCGCCTTCTATGAAAGGTTGGGCTT
CGGAATCGTTTTCCGGGACGCCGGCTGGATGATCCTCCAGCGCGGGGATCTCATGCTGGAGTTCTTCGCC
CACCCCAACTTGTTTATTGCAGCTTATAATGGTTACAAATAAAGCAATAGCATCACAAATTTCACAAATA
AAGCATTTTTTTCACTGCATTCTAGTTGTGGTTTGTCCAAACTCATCAATGTATCTTATCATGTCTGTAT
ACCGTCGACCTCTAGCTAGAGCTTGGCGTAATCATGGTCATAGCTGTTTCCTGTGTGAAATTGTTATCCG
CTCACAATTCCACACAACATACGAGCCGGAAGCATAAAGTGTAAAGCCTGGGGTGCCTAATGAGTGAGCT
AACTCACATTAATTGCGTTGCGCTCACTGCCCGCTTTCCAGTCGGGAAACCTGTCGTGCCAGCTGCATTA
ATGAATCGGCCAACGCGCGGGGAGAGGCGGTTTGCGTATTGGGCGCTCTTCCGCTTCCTCGCTCACTGAC
TCGCTGCGCTCGGTCGTTCGGCTGCGGCGAGCGGTATCAGCTCACTCAAAGGCGGTAATACGGTTATCCA
CAGAATCAGGGGATAACGCAGGAAAGAACATGTGAGCAAAAGGCCAGCAAAAGGCCAGGAACCGTAAAAA
GGCCGCGTTGCTGGCGTTTTTCCATAGGCTCCGCCCCCCTGACGAGCATCACAAAAATCGACGCTCAAGT
CAGAGGTGGCGAAACCCGACAGGACTATAAAGATACCAGGCGTTTCCCCCTGGAAGCTCCCTCGTGCGCT
CTCCTGTTCCGACCCTGCCGCTTACCGGATACCTGTCCGCCTTTCTCCCTTCGGGAAGCGTGGCGCTTTC
TCATAGCTCACGCTGTAGGTATCTCAGTTCGGTGTAGGTCGTTCGCTCCAAGCTGGGCTGTGTGCACGAA
CCCCCCGTTCAGCCCGACCGCTGCGCCTTATCCGGTAACTATCGTCTTGAGTCCAACCCGGTAAGACACG
ACTTATCGCCACTGGCAGCAGCCACTGGTAACAGGATTAGCAGAGCGAGGTATGTAGGCGGTGCTACAGA
GTTCTTGAAGTGGTGGCCTAACTACGGCTACACTAGAAGAACAGTATTTGGTATCTGCGCTCTGCTGAAG
CCAGTTACCTTCGGAAAAAGAGTTGGTAGCTCTTGATCCGGCAAACAAACCACCGCTGGTAGCGGTGGTT
TTTTTGTTTGCAAGCAGCAGATTACGCGCAGAAAAAAAGGATCTCAAGAAGATCCTTTGATCTTTTCTAC
GGGGTCTGACGCTCAGTGGAACGAAAACTCACGTTAAGGGATTTTGGTCATGAGATTATCAAAAAGGATC
TTCACCTAGATCCTTTTAAATTAAAAATGAAGTTTTAAATCAATCTAAAGTATATATGAGTAAACTTGGT
CTGACAGTTACCAATGCTTAATCAGTGAGGCACCTATCTCAGCGATCTGTCTATTTCGTTCATCCATAGT
TGCCTGACTCCCCGTCGTGTAGATAACTACGATACGGGAGGGCTTACCATCTGGCCCCAGTGCTGCAATG
ATACCGCGAGACCCACGCTCACCGGCTCCAGATTTATCAGCAATAAACCAGCCAGCCGGAAGGGCCGAGC
GCAGAAGTGGTCCTGCAACTTTATCCGCCTCCATCCAGTCTATTAATTGTTGCCGGGAAGCTAGAGTAAG
TAGTTCGCCAGTTAATAGTTTGCGCAACGTTGTTGCCATTGCTACAGGCATCGTGGTGTCACGCTCGTCG
TTTGGTATGGCTTCATTCAGCTCCGGTTCCCAACGATCAAGGCGAGTTACATGATCCCCCATGTTGTGCA
AAAAAGCGGTTAGCTCCTTCGGTCCTCCGATCGTTGTCAGAAGTAAGTTGGCCGCAGTGTTATCACTCAT
GGTTATGGCAGCACTGCATAATTCTCTTACTGTCATGCCATCCGTAAGATGCTTTTCTGTGACTGGTGAG
TACTCAACCAAGTCATTCTGAGAATAGTGTATGCGGCGACCGAGTTGCTCTTGCCCGGCGTCAATACGGG
ATAATACCGCGCCACATAGCAGAACTTTAAAAGTGCTCATCATTGGAAAACGTTCTTCGGGGCGAAAACT
CTCAAGGATCTTACCGCTGTTGAGATCCAGTTCGATGTAACCCACTCGTGCACCCAACTGATCTTCAGCA
TCTTTTACTTTCACCAGCGTTTCTGGGTGAGCAAAAACAGGAAGGCAAAATGCCGCAAAAAAGGGAATAA
GGGCGACACGGAAATGTTGAATACTCATACTCTTCCTTTTTCAATATTATTGAAGCATTTATCAGGGTTA
TTGTCTCATGAGCGGATACATATTTGAATGTATTTAGAAAAATAAACAAATAGGGGTTCCGCGCACATTT
CCCCGAAAAGTGCCACCTGACGTCGACGGATCGGGAGATCTCCCGATCCCCTATGGTGCACTCTCAGTAC
AATCTGCTCTGATGCCGCATAGTTAAGCCAGTATCTGCTCCCTGCTTGTGTGTTGGAGGTCGCTGAGTAG
TGCGCGAGCAAAATTTAAGCTACAACAAGGCAAGGCTTGACCGACAATTGCATGAAGAATCTGCTTAGGG
TTAGGCGTTTTGCGCTGCTTCGCGATGTACGGGCCAGATATACGCGTTGACATTGATTATTGACTAGTTA
TTAATAGTAATCAATTACGGGGTCATTAGTTCATAGCCCATATATGGAGTTCCGCGTTACATAACTTACG
GTAAATGGCCCGCCTGGCTGACCGCCCAACGACCCCCGCCCATTGACGTCAATAATGACGTATGTTCCCA
TAGTAACGCCAATAGGGACTTTCCATTGACGTCAATGGGTGGAGTATTTACGGTAAACTGCCCACTTGGC
AGTACATCAAGTGTATCATATGCCAAGTACGCCCCCTATTGACGTCAATGACGGTAAATGGCCCGCCTGG
CATTATGCCCAGTACATGACCTTATGGGACTTTCCTACTTGGCAGTACATCTACGTATTAGTCATCGCTA
TTACCATGGTGATGCGGTTTTGGCAGTACATCAATGGGCGTGGATAGCGGTTTGACTCACGGGGATTTCC
AAGTCTCCACCCCATTGACGTCAATGGGAGTTTGTTTTGGCACCAAAATCAACGGGACTTTCCAAAATGT
CGTAACAACTCCGCCCCATTGACGCAAATGGGCGGTAGGCGTGTACGGTGGGAGGTCTATATAAGCAGAG
CTCTCTGGCTAACTAGAGAACCCACTGCTTACTGGCTTATCGAAATTAATACGACTCACTAT
